Addgene plasmid #68743: pGL4.26-SS-135
Purpose: ZF5 Op -- GFP
Depositing lab: James Collins. Depositing organization: Massachusetts Institute of Technology. Publication: DNA sense-and-respond protein modules for mammalian cells. Slomovic S, Collins JJ. Nat Methods. 2015 Sep 21. doi: 10.1038/nmeth.3585. PubMed 26389572.
Backbone
  Vector backbone: pGL4.26 luc2/minp/hygro
  Backbone manufacturer: Promega
  Backbone size w/o insert (bp): 4917
  Total vector size (bp): 4928
  Modifications to backbone: GFP instead of Luc
  Vector type: Mammalian Expression
  Selectable markers: Hygromycin
Growth in bacteria
  Bacterial resistance: Ampicillin, 100 μg/mL
  Growth temperature: 37°C
  Growth strain: DH5alpha
  Copy number: High Copy
Gene/Insert
  Gene/Insert name: ZF5 Op
  Species: Synthetic
  Insert size (bp): 11
Terms and licenses: Academic/Nonprofit Terms; Industry Terms: Not Available to Industry
How to cite: pGL4.26-SS-135 was a gift from James Collins (Addgene plasmid # 68743 ; http://n2t.net/addgene:68743 ; RRID:Addgene_68743)
