[The description below was written by a language model from this plasmid's Addgene catalogue record and pLannotate feature annotations shown in this document.]
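Description:
pGL4.26-SS-135 is a mammalian reporter plasmid built on the Promega pGL4.26 [luc2/minP/Hygro] backbone, in which the luciferase coding sequence has been replaced by EGFP. At 4,928 bp, it is propagated in E. coli through a high-copy ColE1/pUC-type origin with ampicillin selection (AmpR, β-lactamase). For mammalian cells it carries a hygromycin B phosphotransferase cassette driven by the SV40 enhancer/early promoter and closed by a synthetic poly(A) signal, allowing selection of stable lines.

The recorded insert is an 11 bp synthetic element named ZF5 Op, which by its name and the stated purpose ("ZF5 Op -- GFP") is an operator, or binding site, for a zinc-finger protein designated ZF5. The feature table does not annotate this short site, but the pGL4.26 design places response elements immediately upstream of minP, a minimal TATA-box promoter with low basal activity, which here precedes the mammalian codon-optimised EGFP open reading frame and an SV40 late poly(A) signal. A synthetic poly(A) signal and the RNA polymerase II transcriptional pause site from the human α2-globin gene lie just upstream of the reporter region on the circular map, reducing read-through from the backbone and keeping background fluorescence low. The small SV40 large T and TcR fragments flagged by the annotation are likely residual backbone sequence rather than functional genes.

With this arrangement, GFP output should depend on recruitment of a ZF5-based transcriptional activator to the operator. This fits the associated work on DNA sense-and-respond protein modules for mammalian cells, although the record does not specify the effector protein used with the reporter.
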