Features (pLannotate 1.2.2; 13 found; start..end, strand, type, name):
     56..87      +  promoter       minP: minimal TATA-box promoter with low basal activity
    120..839     +  CDS            EGFP: the original enhanced GFP (Yang et al., 1996) mammalian codon-optimized
    883..1004    -  polyA_signal   SV40 poly(A) signal: SV40 polyadenylation signal
   1030..1161    -  CDS            LT_SV40 (fragment): Experimental evidence at protein level: Swiss-Prot protein existence level 1. Isoform 17kT antigen targets host RBL2 for degradation and promotes cell proliferation. Transactivates host cyclin A promoter through its J domain. From Simian virus 40 (SV40).
   1198..1555    +  promoter       SV40 promoter: SV40 enhancer and early promoter
   1586..2623    +  CDS            HygR: hygromycin B phosphotransferase confers resistance to hygromycin
   2647..2695    +  polyA_signal   poly(A) signal: synthetic polyadenylation signal
   2711..2842    +  CDS            TcR (fragment): tetracycline efflux protein; tet; confers resistance to tetracycline
   3022..3610    -  rep_origin     ori: high-copy-number ColE1/pMB1/pBR322/pUC origin of replication
   3810..4670    -  CDS            AmpR: β-lactamase confers resistance to ampicillin, carbenicillin, and related antibiotics
   4671..4712    -  promoter       AmpR promoter (fragment): bla
   4775..4823    +  polyA_signal   poly(A) signal: synthetic polyadenylation signal
   4837..4928    +  misc_feature   pause site: RNA polymerase II transcriptional pause signal from the human α2 globin gene
>Addgene plasmid #68743 | pGL4.26-SS-135 | depositor full sequence | sequence record 120984 | pGL4.26-SS-135 sequence 4928 bps
GGCCTAACTGGCCGGTACCTGAGCTCGCTAGCGGTGTAGGGGTAAGCTTAGACACTAGAGGGTATATAAT
GGAAGCTCGACTTCCAGCTTGGCAATCCGGTACTGTTGGTAAAGCCACCATGGTGAGCAAGGGCGAGGAG
CTGTTCACCGGGGTGGTGCCCATCCTGGTCGAGCTGGACGGCGACGTAAACGGCCACAAGTTCAGCGTGT
CCGGCGAGGGCGAGGGCGATGCCACCTACGGCAAGCTGACCCTGAAGTTCATCTGCACCACCGGCAAGCT
GCCCGTGCCCTGGCCCACCCTCGTGACCACCCTGACCTACGGCGTGCAGTGCTTCAGCCGCTACCCCGAC
CACATGAAGCAGCACGACTTCTTCAAGTCCGCCATGCCCGAAGGCTACGTCCAGGAGCGCACCATCTTCT
TCAAGGACGACGGCAACTACAAGACCCGCGCCGAGGTGAAGTTCGAGGGCGACACCCTGGTGAACCGCAT
CGAGCTGAAGGGCATCGACTTCAAGGAGGACGGCAACATCCTGGGGCACAAGCTGGAGTACAACTACAAC
AGCCACAACGTCTATATCATGGCCGACAAGCAGAAGAACGGCATCAAGGTGAACTTCAAGATCCGCCACA
ACATCGAGGACGGCAGCGTGCAGCTCGCCGACCACTACCAGCAGAACACCCCCATCGGCGACGGCCCCGT
GCTGCTGCCCGACAACCACTACCTGAGCACCCAGTCCGCCCTGAGCAAAGACCCCAACGAGAAGCGCGAT
CACATGGTCCTGCTGGAGTTCGTGACCGCCGCCGGGATCACTCTCGGCATGGACGAGCTGTACAAGTAAT
AATTCTAGAGTCGGGGCGGCCGGCCGCTTCGAGCAGACATGATAAGATACATTGATGAGTTTGGACAAAC
CACAACTAGAATGCAGTGAAAAAAATGCTTTATTTGTGAAATTTGTGATGCTATTGCTTTATTTGTAACC
ATTATAAGCTGCAATAAACAAGTTAACAACAACAATTGCATTCATTTTATGTTTCAGGTTCAGGGGGAGG
TGTGGGAGGTTTTTTAAAGCAAGTAAAACCTCTACAAATGTGGTAAAATCGATAAGGATCCGTTTGCGTA
TTGGGCGCTCTTCCGCTGATCTGCGCAGCACCATGGCCTGAAATAACCTCTGAAAGAGGAACTTGGTTAG
CTACCTTCTGAGGCGGAAAGAACCAGCTGTGGAATGTGTGTCAGTTAGGGTGTGGAAAGTCCCCAGGCTC
CCCAGCAGGCAGAAGTATGCAAAGCATGCATCTCAATTAGTCAGCAACCAGGTGTGGAAAGTCCCCAGGC
TCCCCAGCAGGCAGAAGTATGCAAAGCATGCATCTCAATTAGTCAGCAACCATAGTCCCGCCCCTAACTC
CGCCCATCCCGCCCCTAACTCCGCCCAGTTCCGCCCATTCTCCGCCCCATGGCTGACTAATTTTTTTTAT
TTATGCAGAGGCCGAGGCCGCCTCTGCCTCTGAGCTATTCCAGAAGTAGTGAGGAGGCTTTTTTGGAGGC
CTAGGCTTTTGCAAAAAGCTCGATTCTTCTGACACTAGCGCCACCATGAAGAAGCCCGAACTCACCGCTA
CCAGCGTTGAAAAATTTCTCATCGAGAAGTTCGACAGTGTGAGCGACCTGATGCAGTTGTCGGAGGGCGA
AGAGAGCCGAGCCTTCAGCTTCGATGTCGGCGGACGCGGCTATGTACTGCGGGTGAATAGCTGCGCTGAT
GGCTTCTACAAAGACCGCTACGTGTACCGCCACTTCGCCAGCGCTGCACTACCCATCCCCGAAGTGTTGG
ACATCGGCGAGTTCAGCGAGAGCCTGACATACTGCATCAGTAGACGCGCCCAAGGCGTTACTCTCCAAGA
CCTCCCCGAAACAGAGCTGCCTGCTGTGTTACAGCCTGTCGCCGAAGCTATGGATGCTATTGCCGCCGCC
GACCTCAGTCAAACCAGCGGCTTCGGCCCATTCGGGCCCCAAGGCATCGGCCAGTACACAACCTGGCGGG
ATTTCATTTGCGCCATTGCTGATCCCCATGTCTACCACTGGCAGACCGTGATGGACGACACCGTGTCCGC
CAGCGTAGCTCAAGCCCTGGACGAACTGATGCTGTGGGCCGAAGACTGTCCCGAGGTGCGCCACCTCGTC
CATGCCGACTTCGGCAGCAACAACGTCCTGACCGACAACGGCCGCATCACCGCCGTAATCGACTGGTCCG
AAGCTATGTTCGGGGACAGTCAGTACGAGGTGGCCAACATCTTCTTCTGGCGGCCCTGGCTGGCTTGCAT
GGAGCAGCAGACTCGCTACTTCGAGCGCCGGCATCCCGAGCTGGCCGGCAGCCCTCGTCTGCGAGCCTAC
ATGCTGCGCATCGGCCTGGATCAGCTCTACCAGAGCCTCGTGGACGGCAACTTCGACGATGCTGCCTGGG
CTCAAGGCCGCTGCGATGCCATCGTCCGCAGCGGGGCCGGCACCGTCGGTCGCACACAAATCGCTCGCCG
GAGCGCAGCCGTATGGACCGACGGCTGCGTCGAGGTGCTGGCCGACAGCGGCAACCGCCGGCCCAGTACA
CGACCGCGCGCTAAGGAGGTAGGTCGAGTTTAAACTCTAGAACCGGTCATGGCCGCAATAAAATATCTTT
ATTTTCATTACATCTGTGTGTTGGTTTTTTGTGTGTTCGAACTAGATGCTGTCGACCGATGCCCTTGAGA
GCCTTCAACCCAGTCAGCTCCTTCCGGTGGGCGCGGGGCATGACTATCGTCGCCGCACTTATGACTGTCT
TCTTTATCATGCAACTCGTAGGACAGGTGCCGGCAGCGCTCTTCCGCTTCCTCGCTCACTGACTCGCTGC
GCTCGGTCGTTCGGCTGCGGCGAGCGGTATCAGCTCACTCAAAGGCGGTAATACGGTTATCCACAGAATC
AGGGGATAACGCAGGAAAGAACATGTGAGCAAAAGGCCAGCAAAAGGCCAGGAACCGTAAAAAGGCCGCG
TTGCTGGCGTTTTTCCATAGGCTCCGCCCCCCTGACGAGCATCACAAAAATCGACGCTCAAGTCAGAGGT
GGCGAAACCCGACAGGACTATAAAGATACCAGGCGTTTCCCCCTGGAAGCTCCCTCGTGCGCTCTCCTGT
TCCGACCCTGCCGCTTACCGGATACCTGTCCGCCTTTCTCCCTTCGGGAAGCGTGGCGCTTTCTCATAGC
TCACGCTGTAGGTATCTCAGTTCGGTGTAGGTCGTTCGCTCCAAGCTGGGCTGTGTGCACGAACCCCCCG
TTCAGCCCGACCGCTGCGCCTTATCCGGTAACTATCGTCTTGAGTCCAACCCGGTAAGACACGACTTATC
GCCACTGGCAGCAGCCACTGGTAACAGGATTAGCAGAGCGAGGTATGTAGGCGGTGCTACAGAGTTCTTG
AAGTGGTGGCCTAACTACGGCTACACTAGAAGAACAGTATTTGGTATCTGCGCTCTGCTGAAGCCAGTTA
CCTTCGGAAAAAGAGTTGGTAGCTCTTGATCCGGCAAACAAACCACCGCTGGTAGCGGTGGTTTTTTTGT
TTGCAAGCAGCAGATTACGCGCAGAAAAAAAGGATCTCAAGAAGATCCTTTGATCTTTTCTACGGGGTCT
GACGCTCAGTGGAACGAAAACTCACGTTAAGGGATTTTGGTCATGAGATTATCAAAAAGGATCTTCACCT
AGATCCTTTTAAATTAAAAATGAAGTTTTAAATCAATCTAAAGTATATATGAGTAAACTTGGTCTGACAG
CGGCCGCAAATGCTAAACCACTGCAGTGGTTACCAGTGCTTGATCAGTGAGGCACCGATCTCAGCGATCT
GCCTATTTCGTTCGTCCATAGTGGCCTGACTCCCCGTCGTGTAGATCACTACGATTCGTGAGGGCTTACC
ATCAGGCCCCAGCGCAGCAATGATGCCGCGAGAGCCGCGTTCACCGGCCCCCGATTTGTCAGCAATGAAC
CAGCCAGCAGGGAGGGCCGAGCGAAGAAGTGGTCCTGCTACTTTGTCCGCCTCCATCCAGTCTATGAGCT
GCTGTCGTGATGCTAGAGTAAGAAGTTCGCCAGTGAGTAGTTTCCGAAGAGTTGTGGCCATTGCTACTGG
CATCGTGGTATCACGCTCGTCGTTCGGTATGGCTTCGTTCAACTCTGGTTCCCAGCGGTCAAGCCGGGTC
ACATGATCACCCATATTATGAAGAAATGCAGTCAGCTCCTTAGGGCCTCCGATCGTTGTCAGAAGTAAGT
TGGCCGCGGTGTTGTCGCTCATGGTAATGGCAGCACTACACAATTCTCTTACCGTCATGCCATCCGTAAG
ATGCTTTTCCGTGACCGGCGAGTACTCAACCAAGTCGTTTTGTGAGTAGTGTATACGGCGACCAAGCTGC
TCTTGCCCGGCGTCTATACGGGACAACACCGCGCCACATAGCAGTACTTTGAAAGTGCTCATCATCGGGA
ATCGTTCTTCGGGGCGGAAAGACTCAAGGATCTTGCCGCTATTGAGATCCAGTTCGATATAGCCCACTCT
TGCACCCAGTTGATCTTCAGCATCTTTTACTTTCACCAGCGTTTCGGGGTGTGCAAAAACAGGCAAGCAA
AATGCCGCAAAGAAGGGAATGAGTGCGACACGAAAATGTTGGATGCTCATACTCGTCCTTTTTCAATATT
ATTGAAGCATTTATCAGGGTTACTAGTACGTCTCTCAAGGATAAGTAAGTAATATTAAGGTACGGGAGGT
ATTGGACAGGCCGCAATAAAATATCTTTATTTTCATTACATCTGTGTGTTGGTTTTTTGTGTGAATCGAT
AGTACTAACATACGCTCTCCATCAAAACAAAACGAAACAAAACAAACTAGCAAAATAGGCTGTCCCCAGT
GCAAGTGCAGGTGCCAGAACATTTCTCT
