>Addgene plasmid #68743 | pGL4.26-SS-135 | addgene partial sequence | sequence record 124875 | EGFP-N 5'-CGTCGCCGTCCAGCTCGACCAG-3'
GCTCCTCGCCCTTGCTCACCATGGTGGCTTTACCAACAGTACCGGATTGCCAAGCTGGAAGTCGAGCTTC
CATTATATACCCTCTAGTGTCTAAGCTTACCCCTACACCGCTAGCGAGCTCAGGTACCGGCCAGTTAGGC
CAGAGAAATGTTCTGGCACCTGCACTTGCACTGGGGACAGCCTATTTTGCTAGTTTGTTTTGTTTCGTTT
TGTTTTGATGGAGAGCGTATGTTAGTACTATCGATTCACACAAAAAACCAACACACAGATGTAATGAAAA
TAAAGATATTTTATTGCGGCCTGTCCAATACCTCCCGTACCTTAATATTACTTACTTATCCTTGAGAGAC
GTACTAGTAACCCTGATAAATGCTTCAATAATATTGAAAAAGGACGAGTATGAGCATCCAACATTTTCGT
GTCGCACTCATTCCCTTCTTTGCGGCATTTTGCTTGCCTGTTTTTGCACACCCCGAAACGCTGGTGAAAG
TAAAAGATGCTGAAGATCAACTGGGTGCAAGAGTGGGCTATATCGAACTGGATCTCAATAGCGGCAAGAT
CCTTGAGTCTTTCCGCCCCGAAGAACGATTCCCGATGATGAGCACTTTCAAAGTACTGCTATGTGGCGCG
GTGTTGTCCCGTATAGACGCCGGGCAAGAGCAGCTTGGTCGCCGTATACACTACTCACAAAACGACTTGG
TTGAGTACTCGCCGGTCACGGAAAAGCATCTTACGGATGGCATGACGGTAAGAGAATTGTGTAGTGCTGC
CATTACCATGAGCGACAACACCGCGGCCAACTTACTTCTGACAACGATCGGAGGCCCTAAGGAGCTGACT
GCATTTCTTCATAATATGGGTGATCATGTGACCCGGCTTGACCGCTGGG
