>Addgene plasmid #68743 | pGL4.26-SS-135 | addgene partial sequence | sequence record 124876 | EBV-rev 5'-GTGGTTTGTCCAAACTCATC-3'
CGGCCGGCCGCCCCGACTCTAGAATTATTACTTGTACAGCTCGTCCATGCCGAGAGTGATCCCGGCGGCG
GTCACGAACTCCAGCAGGACCATGTGATCGCGCTTCTCGTTGGGGTCTTTGCTCAGGGCGGACTGGGTGC
TCAGGTAGTGGTTGTCGGGCAGCAGCACGGGGCCGTCGCCGATGGGGGTGTTCTGCTGGTAGTGGTCGGC
GAGCTGCACGCTGCCGTCCTCGATGTTGTGGCGGATCTTGAAGTTCACCTTGATGCCGTTCTTCTGCTTG
TCGGCCATGATATAGACGTTGTGGCTGTTGTAGTTGTACTCCAGCTTGTGCCCCAGGATGTTGCCGTCCT
CCTTGAAGTCGATGCCCTTCAGCTCGATGCGGTTCACCAGGGTGTCGCCCTCGAACTTCACCTCGGCGCG
GGTCTTGTAGTTGCCGTCGTCCTTGAAGAAGATGGTGCGCTCCTGGACGTAGCCTTCGGGCATGGCGGAC
TTGAAGAAGTCGTGCTGCTTCATGTGGTCGGGGTAGCGGCTGAAGCACTGCACGCCGTAGGTCAGGGTGG
TCACGAGGGTGGGCCAGGGCACGGGCAGCTTGCCGGTGGTGCAGATGAACTTCAGGGTCAGCTTGCCGTA
GGTGGCATCGCCCTCGCCCTCGCCGGACACGCTGAACTTGTGGCCGTTTACGTCGCCGTCCAGCTCGACC
AGGATGGGCACCACCCCGGTGAACAGCTCCTCGCCCTTGCTCACCATGGTGGCTTTACCAACAGTACCGG
ATTGCCAAGCTGGAAGTCGAGCTTCCATTATATACCCTCTAGTGTCTAAGCTTACCCCTACACCGCTAGC
GAGCTCA
